>Addgene plasmid #206107 | cacna2d1 HA pCAGGS | addgene full sequence | sequence record 413000 | Addgene NGS Result
GTCGACATTGATTATTGACTAGTTATTAATAGTAATCAATTACGGGGTCATTAGTTCATAGCCCATATAT
GGAGTTCCGCGTTACATAACTTACGGTAAATGGCCCGCCTGGCTGACCGCCCAACGACCCCCGCCCATTG
ACGTCAATAATGACGTATGTTCCCATAGTAACGCCAATAGGGACTTTCCATTGACGTCAATGGGTGGAGT
ATTTACGGTAAACTGCCCACTTGGCAGTACATCAAGTGTATCATATGCCAAGTACGCCCCCTATTGACGT
CAATGACGGTAAATGGCCCGCCTGGCATTATGCCCAGTACATGACCTTATGGGACTTTCCTACTTGGCAG
TACATCTACGTATTAGTCATCGCTATTACCATGGTCGAGGTGAGCCCCACGTTCTGCTTCACTCTCCCCA
TCTCCCCCCCCTCCCCACCCCCAATTTTGTATTTATTTATTTTTTAATTATTTTGTGCAGCGATGGGGGC
GGGGGGGGGGGGGGGGGGCGCCAGGGGGGGGGGGGGGGGGGGAGGGGGGGGGGGGGGSGAGGCGGAGAGG
TGCGGCGGCAGCCAATCAGAGCGGCGCGCTCCGAAAGTTTCCTTTTATGGCGAGGCGGCGGCGGCGGCGG
CCCTATAAAAAGCGAAGCGCGCGGCGGGCGGGAGTCGCTGCGCGCTGCCTTCGCCCCGTGCCCCGCTCCG
CCGCCGCCTCGCGCCGCCCGCCCCGGCTCTGACTGACCGCGTTACTCCCACAGGTGAGCGGGCGGGACGG
CCCTTCTCCTCCGGGCTGTAATTAGCGCTTGGTTTAATGACGGCTTGTTTCTTTTCTGTGGCTGCGTGAA
AGCCTTGAGGGGCTCCGGGAGGGCCCTTTGTGCGGGGGGAGCGGCTCGGGGGGTGCGTGCGTGTGTGTGT
GCGTGGGGAGCGCCGCGTGCGGCTCCGCGCTGCCCGGCGGCTGTGAGCGCTGCGGGCGCGGCGCGGGGCT
TTGTGCGCTCCGCAGTGTGCGCGAGGGGAGCGCGGCCGGGGGCGGTGCCCCGCGGTGCGGGGGGGGCTGC
GAGGGGAACAAAGGCTGCGTGCGGGGTGTGTGCGTGGGGGGGTGAGCAGGGGGTGTGGGCGCGTCGGTCG
GGCTGCAACCCCCCCTGCACCCCCCTCCCCGAGTTGCTGAGCACGGCCCGGCTTCGGGTGCGGGGCTCCG
TACGGGGCGTGGCGCGGGGCTCGCCGTGCCGGGCGGGGGGTGGCGGCAGGKGGGGGTGCCGGGCGGGGCG
GGGCCGCCTCGGGCCGGGGRGGGCTCGGGGGAGGGGCGCGGCGGCCCCCGGAGCGCCGGCGGCTGTCGAG
GCGCGGCGAGCCGCAGCCATTGCCTTTTATGGTAATCGTGCGAGAGGGCGCAGGGACTTCCTTTGTCCCA
AATCTGTGCGGAGCCGAAATCTGGGAGGCGCCGCCGCACCCCCTCTAGCGGGCGCGGGGCGAAGCGGTGC
GGCGCCGGCAGGAAGGAAATGGGCGGGGAGGGCCTTCGTGCGTCGCCGCGCCGCCGTCCCCTTCTCCCTC
TCCAGCCTCGGGGCTGTCCGCGGGGGGACGGCTGCCTTCGGGGGGGACGGGGCAGGGCGGGGTTCGGCTT
CTGGCGTGTGACCGGCGGCTCTAGAGCCTCTGCTAACCATGTTCATGCCTTCTTCTTTTTCCTACAGCTC
CTGGGCAACGTGCTGGTTATTGTGCTGTCTCATCATTTTGGCAAAGAATTCTGCAGATCGCGAAGATGGC
TGCTGGCTGCCTGCTGGCCTTGACTCTGACACTTTTCCAATCTTGGCTGATCGGCCCCTCGAGCGAGGAG
CCCTTCCCTTCGCCCGTCACTATCAAGTCATGGGTGGATAAAATGCAGGAAGACCTTGTCACACTGGCAA
AGACAGCAAGTGGAGTGACTCAGCTTGCTGACATTTATGAAAAATACCAAGATTTGTATACTGTGGAGCC
AAATAATGCACGCCAACTGGTTGAAATTGCAGCTAGAGACATTGAGAAACTTCTGAGCAACAGATCTAAA
GCCCTGGTGCGCCTGGCTATGGAAGCAGAGAAAGTCCAAGCCGCCCACCAATGGAGGGAAGATTTTGCAA
GCAACGAAGTTGTCTACTACAACGCTAAAGACGATCTTGATCCTGAAAGAAATGAGAGTGAGTCAGGCAG
CCAACGGATTAAACCTGTTTTCATCGAAGACGCTAATTTTGGACGCCAGATATCCTATCAACATGCAGCG
GTCCATATTCCCACGGACATCTATGAGGGCTCAACCATAGTGTTAAACGAACTCAACTGGACAAGTGCCT
TAGATGAAGTTTTCAAAAGAAATCGAGATGAAGACCCTACATTGCTGTGGCAAGTGTTTGGCAGCGCCAC
CGGCCTGGCCCGATATTATCCAGCTTCTCCGTGGGTGGATAACAGCAGAACTCCAAACAAGATCGATCTC
TACGATGTACGCAGAAGACCATGGTACATCCAGGGAGCTGCATCCCCCAAAGACATGCTCATTCTGGTGG
ACGTGAGTGGAAGTGTGAGCGGATTGACTCTGAAACTCATCCGGACATCTGTCTCTGAGATGTTAGAAAC
CCTTTCCGATGATGATTTCGTGAATGTAGCTTCATTTAACAGCAATGCTCAGGATGTGAGTTGTTTCCAG
CACCTGGTTCAAGCGAATGTAAGGAACAAGAAGGTGCTGAAGGATGCGGTGAATAACATCACAGCAAAGG
GGATAACAGATTACAAGAAAGGCTTTAGCTTCGCGTTTGAACAGCTACTTAATTATAATGTTTCCAGAGC
CAATTGTAATAAGATCATCATGTTATTCACGGATGGAGGAGAAGAGAGAGCCCAGGAGATATTTGCCAAG
TACAATAAAGACAAAAAAGTCCGCGTGTTTACATTTTCTGTTGGTCAACATAATTATGACAGAGGACCTA
TTCAGTGGATGGCTTGTGAAAACAAAGGTTATTATTATGAGATTCCCTCTATTGGTGCAATAAGAATCAA
TACTCAGGAATATCTAGATGTTCTGGGAAGACCAATGGTTTTAGCCGGGGACAAAGCAAAGCAAGTCCAG
TGGACAAATGTGTATTTGGATGCTCTGGAGCTGGGACTTGTCATTACTGGAACTCTACCGGTCTTCAACG
TCACTGGCCAGTCTGAAAATAAGACTAACTTGAAGAACCAGTTGATTCTTGGTGTGATGGGCGTTGATGT
GTCTCTGGAAGATATTAAGAGATTGACACCACGTTTTACACTGTGCCCCAACGGTTACTATTTTGCAATC
GATCCTAATGGTTATGTCTTACTGCATCCAAATCTTCAGCCAAAGAACCCCAAATCTCAGGAGCCGGTCA
CACTGGATTTTCTCGATGCTGAGTTAGAGAATTACCCTTACGACGTCCCTGACTACGCCGATATTAAAGT
GGAGATTCGAAATAAAATGATAGACGGAGAAAGTGGAGAAAAAACATTCAGAACTCTGGTCAAATCTCAA
GATGAGAGATATATTGACAAAGGAAATCGAACATACACATGGACACCTGTCAATGGCACAGATTACAGTT
TGGCCTTGGTATTGCCAACCTACAGTTTTTACTATATAAAAGCCAAAATAGAAGAGACAATAACTCAGGC
CAGATCAAAAAAGGGGAAAATGAAGGATTCAGAAACCCTGAAGCCAGACAATTTTGAAGAATCTGGCTAC
ACTTTCATAGCACCAAGGGAATACTGCAATGACCTGAAACCTTCAGATAATAACACTGAATTTCTTTTAA
ATTTCAATGAATTTATTGATAGGAAAACTCCAAACAACCCTTCCTGTAATACAGATTTGATTAATAGAAT
CTTGCTGGATGCGGGTTTTACAAATGAACTTGTCCAAAATTATTGGAGTAAACAGAAAAATATCAAAGGA
GTGAAGGCACGCTTTGTGGTGACTGATGGCGGAATTACAAGAGTTTACCCCAAAGAGGCTGGAGAAAACT
GGCAAGAGAACCCAGAGACGTATGAGGACAGCTTCTACAAACGGAGCCTAGATAACGATAACTACGTTTT
CACTGCGCCCTACTTCAACAAAAGTGGACCTGGTGCCTATGAATCTGGAATTATGGTAAGCAAAGCTGTA
GAACTGTACATCCAAGGAAAACTTCTTAAGCCTGCAGTTGTGGGAATTAAAATTGACGTAAACTCCTGGA
TAGAAAATTTTACCAAAACTTCAATCAGGGATCCGTGTGCTGGTCCAGTTTGTGACTGCAAAAGAAACAG
TGATGTAATGGACTGTGTCATTCTAGATGATGGTGGATTTCTTCTGATGGCCAATCATGATGATTACACT
AATCAGATTGGACGTTTTTTTGGAGAGATTGACCCGAGCATGATGAGACACCTGGTTAATATATCACTTT
ATGCATTCAATAAATCATATGACTATCAGTCTGTGTGTGATCCAGGGGCAGCACCAAAGCAAGGAGCAGG
ACATCGCTCAGCCTATGTGCCATCAATTACAGACATACTCCAGATTGGCTGGTGGGCCACTGCTGCCGCC
TGGTCTATTCTCCAGCAGCTACTCTTGAGTTTGACATTTCCACGGCTCCTTGAGGCAGTTGAAATGGAAG
AGGATGACTTCACAGCTTCCCTGTCTAAGCAGAGCTGCATCACAGAACAAACTCAGTACTTCTTCAAGAA
CGATACTAAATCATTCAGTGGTTTACTGGACTGTGGAAACTGTTCCAGGATCTTTCATGTTGAGAAGCTT
ATGAACACCAACCTAGTGTTCATAATGGTGGAGAGCAAGGGAACATGTCCGTGTGACACGCGGCTGCTCA
TGCAAGCAGAACAGACTTCTGATGGTCCAGATCCTTGCGACATGGTTAAGCAGCCCAGATACCGAAAAGG
ACCTGATGTCTGCTTTGATAACAATGTGCTGGAGGATTATACCGACTGTGGTGGTGTTTCTGGATTAAAC
CCTTCCTTATGGTCTATCTTTGGACTCCAATTTATACTCCTTTGGCTGGTATCTGGCAGCAGACACTATC
TATGGTGACCCTCTAAACCCATGATCTGCAACTTAATTCCATGCCCTGCCAAAACATGAGCCCTCAGTTA
CATTAAAATAGAGCCCGTTGAAGAAGCTCCACAGAACCTTAGCTGGGCCTCTACCCTGATGTAACTGTGA
GGCTTAGATTCCTGACCATCGCTGGCTGCATGTCAGGGTGTTGGAAACTGAAACTCGTGTGAACATGCTG
CATCATCTGTGTCCAACATCAAAGCAAAGCTCTACTCATTCTCTGTGGGAGGTTTGGGAGTTCGCTGTTG
CACTGTTGGAGATTACGTGGAAAAGGCTCCCCCACGCAGGCCTTATGAAAAGAAGCAGTCTTGACTTTGA
CCTAGCATTTCAACCTGCTGCAGTTTTACCAAGCCGAATTCGCATGCGGCCGCTAGCTCGAGGTACCGAT
ATCGAGCTCAATTCACTCCTCAGGTGCAGGCTGCCTATCAGAAGGTGGTGGCTGGTGTGGCCAATGCCCT
GGCTCACAAATACCACTGAGATCTTTTTCCCTCTGCCAAAAATTATGGGGACATCATGAAGCCCCTTGAG
CATCTGACTTCTGGCTAATAAAGGAAATTTATTTTCATTGCAATAGTGTGTTGGAATTTTTTGTGTCTCT
CACTCGGAAGGACATATGGGAGGGCAAATCATTTAAAACATCAGAATGAGTATTTGGTTTAGAGTTTGGC
AACATATGCCCATATGCTGGCTGCCATGAACAAAGGTTGGCTATAAAGAGGTCATCAGTATATGAAACAG
CCCCCTGCTGTCCATTCCTTATTCCATAGAAAAGCCTTGACTTGAGGTTAGATTTTTTTTATATTTTGTT
TTGTGTTATTTTTTTCTTTAACATCCCTAAAATTTTCCTTACATGTTTTACTAGCCAGATTTTTCCTCCT
CTCCTGACTACTCCCAGTCATAGCTGTCCCTCTTCTCTTATGGAGATCCCTCGACCTGCAGCCCAAGCTT
GGCGTAATCATGGTCATAGCTGTTTCCTGTGTGAAATTGTTATCCGCTCACAATTCCACACAACATACGA
GCCGGAAGCATAAAGTGTAAAGCCTGGGGTGCCTAATGAGTGAGCTAACTCACATTAATTGCGTTGCGCT
CACTGCCCGCTTTCCAGTCGGGAAACCTGTCGTGCCAGCGGATCCGCATCTCAATTAGTCAGCAACCATA
GTCCCGCCCCTAACTCCGCCCATCCCGCCCCTAACTCCGCCCAGTTCCGCCCATTCTCCGCCCCATGGCT
GACTAATTTTTTTTATTTATGCAGAGGCCGAGGCCGCCTCGGCCTCTGAGCTATTCCAGAAGTAGTGAGG
AGGCTTTTTTGGAGGCCTAGGCTTTTGCAAAAAGCTAACTTGTTTATTGCAGCTTATAATGGTTACAAAT
AAAGCAATAGCATCACAAATTTCACAAATAAAGCATTTTTTTCACTGCATTCTAGTTGTGGTTTGTCCAA
ACTCATCAATGTATCTTATCATGTCTGGATCCGCTGCATTAATGAATCGGCCAACGCGCGGGGAGAGGCG
GTTTGCGTATTGGGCGCTCTTCCGCTTCCTCGCTCACTGACTCGCTGCGCTCGGTCGTTCGGCTGCGGCG
AGCGGTATCAGCTCACTCAAAGGCGGTAATACGGTTATCCACAGAATCAGGGGATAACGCAGGAAAGAAC
ATGTGAGCAAAAGGCCAGCAAAAGGCCAGGAACCGTAAAAAGGCCGCGTTGCTGGCGTTTTTCCATAGGC
TCCGCCCCCCTGACGAGCATCACAAAAATCGACGCTCAAGTCAGAGGTGGCGAAACCCGACAGGACTATA
AAGATACCAGGCGTTTCCCCCTGGAAGCTCCCTCGTGCGCTCTCCTGTTCCGACCCTGCCGCTTACCGGA
TACCTGTCCGCCTTTCTCCCTTCGGGAAGCGTGGCGCTTTCTCATAGCTCACGCTGTAGGTATCTCAGTT
CGGTGTAGGTCGTTCGCTCCAAGCTGGGCTGTGTGCACGAACCCCCCGTTCAGCCCGACCGCTGCGCCTT
ATCCGGTAACTATCGTCTTGAGTCCAACCCGGTAAGACACGACTTATCGCCACTGGCAGCAGCCACTGGT
AACAGGATTAGCAGAGCGAGGTATGTAGGCGGTGCTACAGAGTTCTTGAAGTGGTGGCCTAACTACGGCT
ACACTAGAAGAACAGTATTTGGTATCTGCGCTCTGCTGAAGCCAGTTACCTTCGGAAAAAGAGTTGGTAG
CTCTTGATCCGGCAAACAAACCACCGCTGGTAGCGGTGGTTTTTTTGTTTGCAAGCAGCAGATTACGCGC
AGAAAAAAAGGATCTCAAGAAGATCCTTTGATCTTTTCTACGGGGTCTGACGCTCAGTGGAACGAAAACT
CACGTTAAGGGATTTTGGTCATGAGATTATCAAAAAGGATCTTCACCTAGATCCTTTTAAATTAAAAATG
AAGTTTTAAATCAATCTAAAGTATATATGAGTAAACTTGGTCTGACAGTTACCAATGCTTAATCAGTGAG
GCACCTATCTCAGCGATCTGTCTATTTCGTTCATCCATAGTTGCCTGACTCCCCGTCGTGTAGATAACTA
CGATACGGGAGGGCTTACCATCTGGCCCCAGTGCTGCAATGATACCGCGAGACCCACGCTCACCGGCTCC
AGATTTATCAGCAATAAACCAGCCAGCCGGAAGGGCCGAGCGCAGAAGTGGTCCTGCAACTTTATCCGCC
TCCATCCAGTCTATTAATTGTTGCCGGGAAGCTAGAGTAAGTAGTTCGCCAGTTAATAGTTTGCGCAACG
TTGTTGCCATTGCTACAGGCATCGTGGTGTCACGCTCGTCGTTTGGTATGGCTTCATTCAGCTCCGGTTC
CCAACGATCAAGGCGAGTTACATGATCCCCCATGTTGTGCAAAAAAGCGGTTAGCTCCTTCGGTCCTCCG
ATCGTTGTCAGAAGTAAGTTGGCCGCAGTGTTATCACTCATGGTTATGGCAGCACTGCATAATTCTCTTA
CTGTCATGCCATCCGTAAGATGCTTTTCTGTGACTGGTGAGTACTCAACCAAGTCATTCTGAGAATAGTG
TATGCGGCGACCGAGTTGCTCTTGCCCGGCGTCAATACGGGATAATACCGCGCCACATAGCAGAACTTTA
AAAGTGCTCATCATTGGAAAACGTTCTTCGGGGCGAAAACTCTCAAGGATCTTACCGCTGTTGAGATCCA
GTTCGATGTAACCCACTCGTGCACCCAACTGATCTTCAGCATCTTTTACTTTCACCAGCGTTTCTGGGTG
AGCAAAAACAGGAAGGCAAAATGCCGCAAAAAAGGGAATAAGGGCGACACGGAAATGTTGAATACTCATA
CTCTTCCTTTTTCAATATTATTGAAGCATTTATCAGGGTTATTGTCTCATGAGCGGATACATATTTGAAT
GTATTTAGAAAAATAAACAAATAGGGGTTCCGCGCACATTTCCCCGAAAAGTGCCACCTGG
Features (pLannotate 1.2.2; 18 found; start..end, strand, type, name):
      4..383     +  enhancer       CMV enhancer: human cytomegalovirus immediate early enhancer
    385..660     +  promoter       chicken β-actin promoter: No description available
    661..1677    +  intron         chimeric intron: chimera between introns from chicken β-actin and rabbit β-globin
   1675..1731    +  CDS            HBB (fragment): HBB_LEPEU - Experimental evidence at protein level: Swiss-Prot protein existence level 1. Involved in oxygen transport from the lung to the various peripheral tissues. From Lepus europaeus (European hare).
   1746..5045    +  CDS            Cacna2d1: CA2D1_RAT - Also known as Cacnl2a, Cchl2a. Experimental evidence at protein level: Swiss-Prot protein existence level 1. The alpha-2/delta subunit of voltage-dependent calcium channels regulates calcium current density and activation/inactivation kinetics of the calcium channel. Plays an important role in excitation- contraction coupling (By similarity). From Rattus norvegicus (Rat).
   5469..5546    +  CDS            HBB (fragment): HBB_PONPY - Experimental evidence at transcript level: Swiss-Prot protein existence level 2. Involved in oxygen transport from the lung to the various peripheral tissues. From Pongo pygmaeus (Bornean orangutan).
   5617..5672    +  polyA_signal   β-globin poly(A) signal: rabbit β-globin polyadenylation signal (Gil and Proudfoot, 1987)
   6057..6073    -  protein_bind   lac operator: The lac repressor binds to the lac operator to inhibit transcription in E. coli. This inhibition can be relieved by adding lactose or isopropyl-β-D-thiogalactopyranoside (IPTG). lac repressor encoded by lacI
   6081..6111    -  promoter       lac promoter: promoter for the E. coli lac operon
   6126..6147    -  protein_bind   CAP binding site: CAP binding activates transcription in the presence of cAMP. E. coli catabolite activator protein
   6160..6199    -  CDS            lacI (fragment): lac repressor; lacI; The lac repressor binds to the lac operator to inhibit transcription in E. coli. This inhibition can be relieved by adding lactose or isopropyl-β-D-thiogalactopyranoside (IPTG).
   6206..6228    +  promoter       SV40 promoter (fragment): SV40 enhancer and early promoter
   6252..6387    +  rep_origin     SV40 ori: SV40 origin of replication
   6407..6541    +  polyA_signal   SV40 poly(A) signal: SV40 polyadenylation signal
   6543..6597    -  CDS            lacI (fragment): lac repressor; lacI; The lac repressor binds to the lac operator to inhibit transcription in E. coli. This inhibition can be relieved by adding lactose or isopropyl-β-D-thiogalactopyranoside (IPTG).
   6780..7368    -  rep_origin     ori: high-copy-number ColE1/pMB1/pBR322/pUC origin of replication
   7539..8399    -  CDS            AmpR: β-lactamase; bla; confers resistance to ampicillin, carbenicillin, and related antibiotics
   8400..8504    -  promoter       AmpR promoter: bla
