[The description below was written by a language model from this plasmid's Addgene catalogue record and pLannotate feature annotations shown in this document.]
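Description:
cacna2d1 HA pCAGGS is a mammalian expression plasmid built on the pCAGGS backbone that drives expression of the rat alpha2delta-1 auxiliary subunit of voltage-gated calcium channels (Cacna2d1). The full sequenced construct is about 8.5 kb. It is maintained in E. coli through a high-copy ColE1/pUC-type origin and selected with ampicillin via the β-lactamase gene and its own promoter. The backbone also carries remnants of lac regulatory sequence (lac promoter, operator, CAP site and small lacI fragments). It has an SV40 origin of replication with a partial SV40 promoter and an SV40 poly(A) signal; the SV40 origin can support episomal replication in cells that supply large T antigen.

The expression cassette is the composite CAG arrangement, listed in the record as CMV/β-actin: the human cytomegalovirus immediate-early enhancer is followed by the chicken β-actin promoter and a chimeric chicken β-actin/rabbit β-globin intron, which together give strong, broadly active transcription in mammalian cells. The roughly 3.3 kb Cacna2d1 open reading frame sits downstream and is terminated by the rabbit β-globin polyadenylation signal. The short β-globin (HBB) fragments annotated on either side of the insert are probably residual globin exon sequence from the vector rather than separate coding units. According to the catalogue entry, a single HA epitope is inserted internally after amino acid 549 of alpha2delta-1; the feature table does not annotate this tag separately.

The plasmid serves to express epitope-tagged alpha2delta-1 in transfected mammalian cells. The HA tag allows the subunit to be detected with anti-HA antibodies. The associated publication examined how alpha2delta-1 and its membrane anchoring influence calcium currents.
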