Addgene plasmid #206107: cacna2d1 HA pCAGGS
Purpose: expression of rat alpha2delta-1 calcium channel auxillary subunit with a single HA tag inserted after aa549
Depositing lab: Annette Dolphin. Publication: Calcium currents are enhanced by alpha2delta-1 lacking its membrane anchor. Kadurin I, Alvarez-Laviada A, Ng SF, Walker-Gray R, D'Arco M, Fadel MG, Pratt WS, Dolphin AC. J Biol Chem. 2012 Sep 28;287(40):33554-66. Epub 2012 Aug 6. 10.1074/jbc.M112.378554 PubMed 22869375.
Backbone
  Vector backbone: pCAGGS
  Backbone manufacturer: PMID 11397804
  Backbone size w/o insert (bp): 4890
  Vector type: Mammalian Expression
Growth in bacteria
  Bacterial resistance: Ampicillin, 100 μg/mL
  Growth temperature: 37°C
  Growth strain: DH5alpha
  Copy number: High Copy
Gene/Insert
  Gene/Insert name: cacna2d1 (alt name: alpha2delta-1)
  Species: R. norvegicus (rat)
  Entrez Gene: Cacna2d1 (a.k.a. CCHLA2, Cacna2, DHSCCA)
  Promoter: CMV/B-actin
  Cloning method: Restriction Enzyme; 5′ cloning site unknown (unknown if destroyed)
  Sequencing primers: 5′ CTCTGCTAACCATGTTCATGC; 3′ CTGATAGGCAGCCTGCACCTG
Resource information
  A portion of this plasmid was derived from a plasmid made by: Kevin Campbell
Terms and licenses: Academic/Nonprofit Terms; Industry Terms: Not Available to Industry
How to cite: cacna2d1 HA pCAGGS was a gift from Annette Dolphin (Addgene plasmid # 206107 ; http://n2t.net/addgene:206107 ; RRID:Addgene_206107)
