>Addgene plasmid #206107 | cacna2d1 HA pCAGGS | depositor partial sequence | sequence record 401105 | sequence of insert
GGTACCGAGCTCGGATCCACTAGTAACGGCCGCCAGTGTGCTGGAATTCTGCAGATCGCGAAGATGGCTG
CTGGCTGCCTGCTGGCCTTGACTCTGACACTTTTCCAATCTTGGCTGATCGGCCCCTCGAGCGAGGAGCC
CTTCCCTTCGCCCGTCACTATCAAGTCATGGGTGGATAAAATGCAGGAAGACCTTGTCACACTGGCAAAG
ACAGCAAGTGGAGTGACTCAGCTTGCTGACATTTATGAAAAATACCAAGATTTGTATACTGTGGAGCCAA
ATAATGCACGCCAACTGGTTGAAATTGCAGCTAGAGACATTGAGAAACTTCTGAGCAACAGATCTAAAGC
CCTGGTGCGCCTGGCTATGGAAGCAGAGAAAGTCCAAGCCGCCCACCAATGGAGGGAAGATTTTGCAAGC
AACGAAGTTGTCTACTACAACGCTAAAGACGATCTTGATCCTGAAAGAAATGAGAGTGAGTCAGGCAGCC
AACGGATTAAACCTGTTTTCATCGAAGACGCTAATTTTGGACGCCAGATATCCTATCAACATGCAGCGGT
CCATATTCCCACGGACATCTATGAGGGCTCAACCATAGTGTTAAACGAACTCAACTGGACAAGTGCCTTA
GATGAAGTTTTCAAAAGAAATCGAGATGAAGACCCTACATTGCTGTGGCAAGTGTTTGGCAGCGCCACCG
GCCTGGCCCGATATTATCCAGCTTCTCCGTGGGTGGATAACAGCAGAACTCCAAACAAGATCGATCTCTA
CGATGTACGCAGAAGACCATGGTACATCCAGGGAGCTGCATCCCCCAAAGACATGCTCATTCTGGTGGAC
GTGAGTGGAAGTGTGAGCGGATTGACTCTGAAACTCATCCGGACATCTGTCTCTGAGATGTTAGAAACCC
TTTCCGATGATGATTTCGTGAATGTAGCTTCATTTAACAGCAATGCTCAGGATGTGAGTTGTTTCCAGCA
CCTGGTTCAAGCGAATGTAAGGAACAAGAAGGTGCTGAAGGATGCGGTGAATAACATCACAGCAAAGGGG
ATAACAGATTACAAGAAAGGCTTTAGCTTCGCGTTTGAACAGCTACTTAATTATAATGTTTCCAGAGCCA
ATTGTAATAAGATCATCATGTTATTCACGGATGGAGGAGAAGAGAGAGCCCAGGAGATATTTGCCAAGTA
CAATAAAGACAAAAAAGTCCGCGTGTTTACATTTTCTGTTGGTCAACATAATTATGACAGAGGACCTATT
CAGTGGATGGCTTGTGAAAACAAAGGTTATTATTATGAGATTCCCTCTATTGGTGCAATAAGAATCAATA
CTCAGGAATATCTAGATGTTCTGGGAAGACCAATGGTTTTAGCCGGGGACAAAGCAAAGCAAGTCCAGTG
GACAAATGTGTATTTGGATGCTCTGGAGCTGGGACTTGTCATTACTGGAACTCTACCGGTCTTCAACGTC
ACTGGCCAGTCTGAAAATAAGACTAACTTGAAGAACCAGTTGATTCTTGGTGTGATGGGCGTTGATGTGT
CTCTGGAAGATATTAAGAGATTGACACCACGTTTTACACTGTGCCCCAACGGTTACTATTTTGCAATCGA
TCCTAATGGTTATGTCTTACTGCATCCAAATCTTCAGCCAAAGAACCCCAAATCTCAGGAGCCGGTCACA
CTGGATTTTCTCGATGCTGAGTTAGAGAATTACCCTTACGACGTCCCTGACTACGCCGATATTAAAGTGG
AGATTCGAAATAAAATGATAGACGGAGAAAGTGGAGAAAAAACATTCAGAACTCTGGTCAAATCTCAAGA
TGAGAGATATATTGACAAAGGAAATCGAACATACACATGGACACCTGTCAATGGCACAGATTACAGTTTG
GCCTTGGTATTGCCAACCTACAGTTTTTACTATATAAAAGCCAAAATAGAAGAGACAATAACTCAGGCCA
GATCAAAAAAGGGGAAAATGAAGGATTCAGAAACCCTGAAGCCAGACAATTTTGAAGAATCTGGCTACAC
TTTCATAGCACCAAGGGAATACTGCAATGACCTGAAACCTTCAGATAATAACACTGAATTTCTTTTAAAT
TTCAATGAATTTATTGATAGGAAAACTCCAAACAACCCTTCCTGTAATACAGATTTGATTAATAGAATCT
TGCTGGATGCGGGTTTTACAAATGAACTTGTCCAAAATTATTGGAGTAAACAGAAAAATATCAAAGGAGT
GAAGGCACGCTTTGTGGTGACTGATGGCGGAATTACAAGAGTTTACCCCAAAGAGGCTGGAGAAAACTGG
CAAGAGAACCCAGAGACGTATGAGGACAGCTTCTACAAACGGAGCCTAGATAACGATAACTACGTTTTCA
CTGCGCCCTACTTCAACAAAAGTGGACCTGGTGCCTATGAATCTGGAATTATGGTAAGCAAAGCTGTAGA
ACTGTACATCCAAGGAAAACTTCTTAAGCCTGCAGTTGTGGGAATTAAAATTGACGTAAACTCCTGGATA
GAAAATTTTACCAAAACTTCAATCAGGGATCCGTGTGCTGGTCCAGTTTGTGACTGCAAAAGAAACAGTG
ATGTAATGGACTGTGTCATTCTAGATGATGGTGGATTTCTTCTGATGGCCAATCATGATGATTACACTAA
TCAGATTGGACGTTTTTTTGGAGAGATTGACCCGAGCATGATGAGACACCTGGTTAATATATCACTTTAT
GCATTCAATAAATCATATGACTATCAGTCTGTGTGTGATCCAGGGGCAGCACCAAAGCAAGGAGCAGGAC
ATCGCTCAGCCTATGTGCCATCAATTACAGACATACTCCAGATTGGCTGGTGGGCCACTGCTGCCGCCTG
GTCTATTCTCCAGCAGCTACTCTTGAGTTTGACATTTCCACGGCTCCTTGAGGCAGTTGAAATGGAAGAG
GATGACTTCACAGCTTCCCTGTCTAAGCAGAGCTGCATCACAGAACAAACTCAGTACTTCTTCAAGAACG
ATACTAAATCATTCAGTGGTTTACTGGACTGTGGAAACTGTTCCAGGATCTTTCATGTTGAGAAGCTTAT
GAACACCAACCTAGTGTTCATAATGGTGGAGAGCAAGGGAACATGTCCGTGTGACACGCGGCTGCTCATG
CAAGCAGAACAGACTTCTGATGGTCCAGATCCTTGCGACATGGTTAAGCAGCCCAGATACCGAAAAGGAC
CTGATGTCTGCTTTGATAACAATGTGCTGGAGGATTATACCGACTGTGGTGGTGTTTCTGGATTAAACCC
TTCCTTATGGTCTATCTTTGGACTCCAATTTATACTCCTTTGGCTGGTATCTGGCAGCAGACACTATCTA
TGGTGACCCTCTAAACCCATGATCTGCAACTTAATTCCATGCCCTGCCAAAACATGAGCCCTCAGTTACA
TTAAAATAGAGCCCGTTGAAGAAGCTCCACAGAACCTTAGCTGGGCCTCTACCCTGATGTAACTGTGAGG
CTTAGATTCCTGACCATCGCTGGCTGCATGTCAGGGTGTTGGAAACTGAAACTCGTGTGAACATGCTGCA
TCATCTGTGTCCAACATCAAAGCAAAGCTCTACTCATTCTCTGTGGGAGGTTTGGGAGTTCGCTGTTGCA
CTGTTGGAGATTACGTGGAAAAGGCTCCCCCACGCAGGCCTTATGAAAAGAAGCAGTCTTGACTTTGACC
TAGCATTTCAACCTGCTGCAGTTTTACCAAGCCGAATTCCTGCAGCCCGGGGGATCCACTAGATCCATCA
CACTGGCGGCCGC
